>Addgene plasmid #118599 | MmSphk1 | addgene full sequence | sequence record 234126 | Addgene NGS Result
CGCTACAGGGCGCGTGGGGATCGATCCACTAGTCCACGGATTAGAAGCCGCCGAGCGGGTGACAGCCCTC
CGAAGGAAGACTCTCCTCCGTGCGTCCTCGTCTTCACCGGTCGCGTTCCTGAAACGCAGATGTGCCTCGC
GCCGCACTGCTCCGAACAATAAAGATTCTACAATACTAGCTTTTATGGTTATGAAGAGGAAAAATTGGCA
GTAACCTGGCCCCACAAACCTTCAAATGAACGAATCAAATTAACAACCATAGGATGATAATGCGATTAGT
TTTTTAGCCTTATTTCTGGGGTAATTAATCAGCGAAGCGATGATTTTTGATCTATTAACAGATATATAAA
TGCAAAAACTGCATAACCACTTTAACTAATACTTTCAACATTTTCGGTTTGTATTACTTCTTATTCAAAT
GTAATAAAAGTATCAACAAAAAATTGTTAATATACCTCTATACTTTAACGTCAAGGAGAAAAAACCCCGG
ATCGGACTACTAGCAGCTGTAATACGACTCACTATAGGGAATATTAAGCTTACCATGGACTACAAGGACG
ATGACGATAAGGGATCCATGTGGTGGTGCTGTGTCTTGTTCGTTGTCGAATGCCCAAGGGGTTTGTTACC
AAGACCATGCAGAGTCTTAGTCTTGTTGAACCCTCAGGGTGGTAAGGGTAAGGCTTTGCAGTTGTTCCAG
TCAAGGGTCCAACCATTCTTGGAAGAGGCAGAAATTACTTTTAAATTAATTTTGACTGAAAGAAAGAACC
ACGCTAGGGAATTGGTCTGCGCAGAGGAATTGGGTCACTGGGATGCTTTAGCTGTCATGTCAGGTGACGG
TTTGATGCACGAAGTTGTTAATGGTTTGATGGAGAGGCCAGATTGGGAGACAGCTATTCAAAAGCCTTTG
TGTTCTTTGCCAGGTGGATCTGGTAACGCTTTGGCTGCTTCAGTCAACCACTACGCTGGTTATGAACAAG
TCACTAATGAAGATTTGTTGATTAATTGTACATTGTTATTGTGCAGAAGAAGATTGTCTCCAATGAATTT
ATTGTCTTTGCATACAGCTTCTGGTTTGAGATTGTACTCTGTTTTGTCATTGTCTTGGGGTTTCGTTGCT
GACGTTGACTTGGAGTCTGAGAAATATAGAAGATTGGGAGAAATTAGATTCACTGTTGGTACTTTTTTCA
GATTGGCTTCTTTGAGAATTTACCAAGGACAGTTGGCATACTTGCCAGTCGGTACTGTCGCTTCTAAGAG
ACCTGCTTCTACTTTGGTCCAGAAGGGTCCAGTCGATACTCATTTGGTCCCATTGGAGGAACCTGTCCCA
TCTCATTGGACTGTTGTCCCAGAACAAGATTTTGTTTTAGTTTTGGTTTTGTTACATACACATTTGTCTT
CTGAATTGTTCGCAGCTCCAATGGGTAGGTGTGAGGCTGGTGTTATGCACTTGTTTTATGTTAGAGCTGG
AGTCTCTAGGGCTGCTTTGTTGAGATTGTTCTTAGCTATGCAAAAAGGTAAACATATGGAGTTGGACTGC
CCATACTTGGTCCATGTCCCTGTCGTTGCTTTCAGGTTGGAACCAAGGTCACAAAGGGGAGTCTTCTCTG
TTGACGGTGAGTTGATGGTTTGCGAAGCAGTCCAAGGTCAGGTTCATCCAAACTACTTGTGGATGGTTTG
CGGTTCTAGAGACGCACCATCAGGTAGGGATTCTAGAAGAGGTCCTCCACCTGAAGAACCATAACTCGAG
CATGCATCTAGAGGGCCGCATCATGTAATTAGTTATGTCACGCTTACATTCACGCCCTCCCCCCACATCC
GCTCTAACCGAAAAGGAAGGAGTTAGACAACCTGAAGTCTAGGTCCCTATTTATTTTTTTATAGTTATGT
TAGTATTAAGAACGTTATTTATATTTCAAATTTTTCTTTTTTTTCTGTACAGACGCGTGTACGCATGTAA
CATTATACTGAAAACCTTGCTTGAGAAGGTTTTGGGACGCTCGAAGGCTTTAATTTGCAAGCTGCGGCCC
TGCATTAATGAATCGGCCAACGCGCGGGGAGAGGCGGTTTGCGTATTGGGCGCTCTTCCGCTTCCTCGCT
CACTGACTCGCTGCGCTCGGTCGTTCGGCTGCGGCGAGCGGTATCAGCTCACTCAAAGGCGGTAATACGG
TTATCCACAGAATCAGGGGATAACGCAGGAAAGAACATGTGAGCAAAAGGCCAGCAAAAGGCCAGGAACC
GTAAAAAGGCCGCGTTGCTGGCGTTTTTCCATAGGCTCCGCCCCCCTGACGAGCATCACAAAAATCGACG
CTCAAGTCAGAGGTGGCGAAACCCGACAGGACTATAAAGATACCAGGCGTTTCCCCCTGGAAGCTCCCTC
GTGCGCTCTCCTGTTCCGACCCTGCCGCTTACCGGATACCTGTCCGCCTTTCTCCCTTCGGGAAGCGTGG
CGCTTTCTCATAGCTCACGCTGTAGGTATCTCAGTTCGGTGTAGGTCGTTCGCTCCAAGCTGGGCTGTGT
GCACGAACCCCCCGTTCAGCCCGACCGCTGCGCCTTATCCGGTAACTATCGTCTTGAGTCCAACCCGGTA
AGACACGACTTATCGCCACTGGCAGCAGCCACTGGTAACAGGATTAGCAGAGCGAGGTATGTAGGCGGTG
CTACAGAGTTCTTGAAGTGGTGGCCTAACTACGGCTACACTAGAAGAACAGTATTTGGTATCTGCGCTCT
GCTGAAGCCAGTTACCTTCGGAAAAAGAGTTGGTAGCTCTTGATCCGGCAAACAAACCACCGCTGGTAGC
GGTGGTTTTTTTGTTTGCAAGCAGCAGATTACGCGCAGAAAAAAAGGATCTCAAGAAGATCCTTTGATCT
TTTCTACGGGGTCTGACGCTCAGTGGAACGAAAACTCACGTTAAGGGATTTTGGTCATGAGATTATCAAA
AAGGATCTTCACCTAGATCCTTTTAAATTAAAAATGAAGTTTTAAATCAATCTAAAGTATATATGAGTAA
ACTTGGTCTGACAGTTACCAATGCTTAATCAGTGAGGCACCTATCTCAGCGATCTGTCTATTTCGTTCAT
CCATAGTTGCCTGACTCCCCGTCGTGTAGATAACTACGATACGGGAGGGCTTACCATCTGGCCCCAGTGC
TGCAATGATACCGCGAGACCCACGCTCACCGGCTCCAGATTTATCAGCAATAAACCAGCCAGCCGGAAGG
GCCGAGCGCAGAAGTGGTCCTGCAACTTTATCCGCCTCCATCCAGTCTATTAATTGTTGCCGGGAAGCTA
GAGTAAGTAGTTCGCCAGTTAATAGTTTGCGCAACGTTGTTGCCATTGCTACAGGCATCGTGGTGTCACG
CTCGTCGTTTGGTATGGCTTCATTCAGCTCCGGTTCCCAACGATCAAGGCGAGTTACATGATCCCCCATG
TTGTGCAAAAAAGCGGTTAGCTCCTTCGGTCCTCCGATCGTTGTCAGAAGTAAGTTGGCCGCAGTGTTAT
CACTCATGGTTATGGCAGCACTGCATAATTCTCTTACTGTCATGCCATCCGTAAGATGCTTTTCTGTGAC
TGGTGAGTACTCAACCAAGTCATTCTGAGAATAGTGTATGCGGCGACCGAGTTGCTCTTGCCCGGCGTCA
ATACGGGATAATACCGCGCCACATAGCAGAACTTTAAAAGTGCTCATCATTGGAAAACGTTCTTCGGGGC
GAAAACTCTCAAGGATCTTACCGCTGTTGAGATCCAGTTCGATGTAACCCACTCGTGCACCCAACTGATC
TTCAGCATCTTTTACTTTCACCAGCGTTTCTGGGTGAGCAAAAACAGGAAGGCAAAATGCCGCAAAAAAG
GGAATAAGGGCGACACGGAAATGTTGAATACTCATACTCTTCCTTTTTCAATGGGTAATAACTGATATAA
TTAAATTGAAGCTCTAATTTGTGAGTTTAGTATACATGCATTTACTTATAATACAGTTTTTTAGTTTTGC
TGGCCGCATCTTCTCAAATATGCTTCCCAGCCTGCTTTTCTGTAACGTTCACCCTCTACCTTAGCATCCC
TTCCCTTTGCAAATAGTCCTCTTCCAACAATAATAATGTCAGATCCTGTAGAGACCACATCATCCACGGT
TCTATACTGTTGACCCAATGCGTCTCCCTTGTCATCTAAACCCACACCGGGTGTCATAATCAACCAATCG
TAACCTTCATCTCTTCCACCCATGTCTCTTTGAGCAATAAAGCCGATAACAAAATCTTTGTCGCTCTTCG
CAATGTCAACAGTACCCTTAGTATATTCTCCAGTAGATAGGGAGCCCTTGCATGACAATTCTGCTAACAT
CAAAAGGCCTCTAGGTTCCTTTGTTACTTCTTCTGCCGCCTGCTTCAAACCGCTAACAATACCTGGGCCC
ACCACACCGTGTGCATTCGTAATGTCTGCCCATTCTGCTATTCTGTATACACCCGCAGAGTACTGCAATT
TGACTGTATTACCAATGTCAGCAAATTTTCTGTCTTCGAAGAGTAAAAAATTGTACTTGGCGGATAATGC
CTTTAGCGGCTTAACTGTGCCCTCCATGGAAAAATCAGTCAAGATATCCACATGTGTTTTTAGTAAACAA
ATTTTGGGACCTAATGCTTCAACTAACTCCAGTAATTCCTTGGTGGTACGAACATCCAATGAAGCACACA
AGTTTGTTTGCTTTTCGTGCATGATATTAAATAGCTTGGCAGCAACAGGACTAGGATGAGTAGCAGCACG
TTCCTTATATGTAGCTTTCGACATGATTTATCTTCGTTTCCTGCAGGTTTTTGTTCTGTGCAGTTGGGTT
AAGAATACTGGGCAATTTCATGTTTCTTCAACACTACATATGCGTATATATACCAATCTAAGTCTGTGCT
CCTTCCTTCGTTCTTCCTTCTGTTCGGAGATTACCGAATCAAAAAAATTTCAAGGAAACCGAAATCAAAA
AAAAGAATAAAAAAAAAATGATGAATTGAAAAGCTAGCTTATCGATGATAAGCTGTCAAACATGAGAATT
AATTCCACGGACTATAGACTATACCTAGTATACTCCGTCTACTGTACGATACACTTCCGCTCAGGTCCTT
GTCCTTTAACGAGGCCTTACCACTCTTTTGTTACTCTATTGATCCAGCTCAGCAAAGGCAGTGTGATCTA
AGATTCTATCTTCGCGATGTAGTAAAACTAGCTAGACCGAGAAAGAGACTAGAAATGCAAAAGGCACTTC
TACAATGGCTGCCATCATTATTATCCGATGTGACGCTGCAGCTTCTCAATGATATTCGAATACGCTTTGA
GGAGATACAGCCTAATATCCGACAAACTGTTTTACAGATTTACGATCGTACTTGTTACCCATCATTGAAT
TTTGAACATCCGAACCTGGGAGTTTTCCCTGAAACAGATAGTATATTTGAACCTGTATAATAATATATAG
TCTAGCGCTTTACGGAAGACAATGTATGTATTTCGGTTCCTGGAGAAACTATTGCATCTATTGCATAGGT
AATCTTGCACGTCGCATCCCCGGTTCATTTTCTGCGTTTCCATCTTGCACTTCAATAGCATATCTTTGTT
AACGAAGCATCTGTGCTTCATTTTGTAGAACAAAAATGCAACGCGAGAGCGCTAATTTTTCAAACAAAGA
ATCTGAGCTGCATTTTTACAGAACAGAAATGCAACGCGAAAGCGCTATTTTACCAACGAAGAATCTGTGC
TTCATTTTTGTAAAACAAAAATGCAACGCGAGAGCGCTAATTTTTCAAACAAAGAATCTGAGCTGCATTT
TTACAGAACAGAAATGCAACGCGAGAGCGCTATTTTACCAACAAAGAATCTATACTTCTTTTTTGTTCTA
CAAAAATGCATCCCGAGAGCGCTATTTTTCTAACAAAGCATCTTAGATTACTTTTTTTCTCCTTTGTGCG
CTCTATAATGCAGTCTCTTGATAACTTTTTGCACTGTAGGTCCGTTAAGGTTAGAAGAAGGCTACTTTGG
TGTCTATTTTCTCTTCCATAAAAAAAGCCTGACTCCACTTCCCGCGTTTACTGATTACTAGCGAAGCTGC
GGGTGCATTTTTTCAAGATAAAGGCATCCCCGATTATATTCTATACCGATGTGGATTGCGCATACTTTGT
GAACAGAAAGTGATAGCGTTGATGATTCTTCATTGGTCAGAAAATTATGAACGGTTTCTTCTATTTTGTC
TCTATATACTACGTATAGGAAATGTTTACATTTTCGTATTGTTTTCGATTCACTCTATGAATAGTTCTTA
CTACAATTTTTTTGTCTAAAGAGTAATACTAGAGATAAACATAAAAAATGTAGAGGTCGAGTTTAGATGC
AAGTTCAAGGAGCGAAAGGTGGATGGGTAGGTTATATAGGGATATAGCACAGAGATATATAGCAAAGAGA
TACTTTTGAGCAATGTTTGTGGAAGCGGTATTCGCAATGGGAAGCTCC
[37 nt withheld, positions 6489-6525]
AGATTGTATAAGCAAATATTTAAATTGTAAGCGTTAATATTTTGTTAAAATTCGCGTTAAATTTTTGTTA
AATCAGCTCATTTTTTAACCAATAGGCCGAAATCGGCAAAATCCCTTATAAATCAAAAGAATAGACCGAG
ATAGGGT
[37 nt withheld, positions 6673-6709]
AAAGAACGTGGACTCCAACGTCAAAGG
[49 nt withheld, positions 6737-6785]
T
[91 nt withheld, positions 6787-6877]
G
[109 nt withheld, positions 6879-6987]
Features (pLannotate 1.2.2; 15 found; start..end, strand, type, name):
     37..478     +  promoter       GAL1 promoter: S. cerevisiae GAL1; inducible promoter, regulated by Gal4
    510..528     +  promoter       T7 promoter: promoter for bacteriophage T7 RNA polymerase
    545..561     +  CDS            5xFLAG (fragment): five tandem FLAG® epitope tags
    605..1741    +  CDS            Sphk1: SPHK1_MOUSE - Also known as Sk1 From Mus musculus (Mouse).
   1771..2018    +  terminator     CYC1 terminator: S. cerevisiae CYC1; transcription terminator for CYC1
   2030..2083    -  CDS            lacI (fragment): lac repressor; lacI; The lac repressor binds to the lac operator to inhibit transcription in E. coli. This inhibition can be relieved by adding lactose or isopropyl-β-D-thiogalactopyranoside (IPTG).
   2266..2854    -  rep_origin     ori: high-copy-number ColE1/pMB1/pBR322/pUC origin of replication
   3025..3885    -  CDS            AmpR: β-lactamase; bla; confers resistance to ampicillin, carbenicillin, and related antibiotics
   3886..3902    -  promoter       AmpR promoter (fragment): bla
   3981..4784    -  CDS            URA3: orotidine-5'-phosphate decarboxylase, required for uracil biosynthesis; S. cerevisiae URA3; yeast auxotrophic marker, counterselectable with 5-fluoroorotic acid (5-FOA)
   4785..5000    -  promoter       URA3 promoter: S. cerevisiae URA3
   5006..5029    -  promoter       tet promoter (fragment): E. coli promoter for tetracycline efflux protein gene
   5067..5447    +  CDS            RAF1 (fragment): RAF_YEAST - Experimental evidence at transcript level: Swiss-Prot protein existence level 2. Antagonizes transcriptional repression of recombinase FLP by REP1-REP2. May play a role in plasmid partitioning. From Saccharomyces cerevisiae (strain ATCC 204508 / S288c) (Baker's yeast).
   5601..6478    -  rep_origin     2μ ori: yeast 2μ plasmid origin of replication
   6574..15      -  rep_origin     f1 ori (across the origin) (sequence partly withheld): f1 bacteriophage origin of replication; arrow indicates direction of (+) strand synthesis
