[The description below was written by a language model from this plasmid's Addgene catalogue record and pLannotate feature annotations shown in this document.]
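Description:
MmSphk1 is a yeast expression plasmid built on the pYES2 backbone, roughly 7 kb in total, that carries the mouse sphingosine kinase 1 coding sequence (an insert of about 1.2 kb) for galactose-inducible expression in Saccharomyces cerevisiae. It is a shuttle vector. In E. coli it replicates from a high-copy ColE1/pUC-type origin and is selected through the β-lactamase (AmpR) gene. In yeast it is maintained episomally at high copy by the 2μ origin and selected by URA3 complementation of uracil auxotrophy, a marker that can also be counterselected with 5-FOA. An f1 origin is also present, which allows single-stranded DNA production. The short lacI, tet promoter and RAF1 fragments in the annotation appear to be backbone remnants, the RAF1 piece deriving from the 2μ plasmid region, rather than functional elements.

The expression cassette places the Sphk1 open reading frame, cloned between BamHI and XhoI, downstream of the Gal4-regulated GAL1 promoter and upstream of the CYC1 transcription terminator. A T7 promoter lies between the GAL1 promoter and the insert. The catalogue lists an N-terminal FLAG tag; the feature table detects only a short FLAG-like match just upstream of the Sphk1 coding sequence, consistent with a single epitope rather than a tandem array.

The encoded enzyme phosphorylates sphingosine to form sphingosine 1-phosphate. According to the associated publication title, the plasmid belongs to work using S. cerevisiae as a platform for assessing inhibitors of sphingolipid kinases, with the mouse enzyme expressed in yeast under galactose control.
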