Addgene plasmid #118599: MmSphk1
Purpose: Expresses sphingosine kinase 1, which catalyzes the phosphorylation of sphingosine to form sphingosine 1-phosphate in mice
Depositing lab: Kevin Lynch. Depositing organization: University of Virginia. Publication: Saccharomyces cerevisiae as a platform for assessing sphingolipid lipid kinase inhibitors. Kharel Y, Agah S, Huang T, Mendelson AJ, Eletu OT, Barkey-Bircann P, Gesualdi J, Smith JS, Santos WL, Lynch KR. PLoS One. 2018 Apr 19;13(4):e0192179. doi: 10.1371/journal.pone.0192179. eCollection 2018. PONE-D-17-37135 PubMed 29672528.
Backbone
  Vector backbone: pYES2
  Total vector size (bp): 6983
  Vector type: Yeast Expression
  Selectable markers: URA3
Growth in bacteria
  Bacterial resistance: Ampicillin, 100 μg/mL
  Growth temperature: 30°C
  Growth strain: DH5alpha
  Copy number: High Copy
Gene/Insert
  Gene/Insert name: Mus musculus sphingosine kinase 1 (alt name: MmSphk1)
  Species: M. musculus (mouse)
  Insert size (bp): 1167
  GenBank ID: KY859177.1
  Promoter: GAL1, 10
  Tag / fusion protein: FLAG (N terminal on insert)
  Cloning method: Restriction Enzyme; 5′ cloning site BamHI (unknown if destroyed); 3′ cloning site XhoI (unknown if destroyed)
  Sequencing primers: 5′ TAATACGACTCACTATAGG
Terms and licenses: Academic/Nonprofit Terms; Industry Terms: Not Available to Industry
How to cite: MmSphk1 was a gift from Kevin Lynch (Addgene plasmid # 118599 ; http://n2t.net/addgene:118599 ; RRID:Addgene_118599)
